Addgene plasmid #127679: OphA-delta C6
Purpose: Bacterial expression of His-tagged OphA-delta C6
Depositing lab: James Naismith. Depositing organization: University of St. Andrews. Publication: A molecular mechanism for the enzymatic methylation of nitrogen atoms within peptide bonds. Song H, van der Velden NS, Shiran SL, Bleiziffer P, Zach C, Sieber R, Imani AS, Krausbeck F, Aebi M, Freeman MF, Riniker S, Kunzler M, Naismith JH. Sci Adv. 2018 Aug 24;4(8):eaat2720. doi: 10.1126/sciadv.aat2720. eCollection 2018 Aug. aat2720 PubMed 30151425.
Backbone
  Vector backbone: pET24
  Vector type: Bacterial Expression
Growth in bacteria
  Bacterial resistance: Kanamycin, 50 μg/mL
  Growth temperature: 37°C
  Growth strain: DH5alpha
  Copy number: High Copy
Gene/Insert
  Gene/Insert name: OphA-delta C6
  Species: Synthetic
  Mutation: delta C6
  Tag / fusion protein: His8 (N terminal on backbone)
  Cloning method: Restriction Enzyme; 5′ cloning site unknown (unknown if destroyed); 3′ cloning site unknown (unknown if destroyed)
Resource information
  A portion of this plasmid was derived from a plasmid made by: original insert comes from Markus Künzler at Eidgenössische Technische Hochschule
Terms and licenses: Academic/Nonprofit Terms; Industry Terms: Not Available to Industry
How to cite: OphA-delta C6 was a gift from James Naismith (Addgene plasmid # 127679 ; http://n2t.net/addgene:127679 ; RRID:Addgene_127679)
