[The description below was written by a language model from this plasmid's Addgene catalogue record and pLannotate feature annotations shown in this document.]
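Description:
OphA-delta C6 is a pET24-based bacterial expression plasmid of about 6.5 kb, made to produce a His-tagged, C-terminally truncated form of OphA in E. coli. It is selected with kanamycin through the aph(3')-Ia gene (KanR) and replicates from a ColE1/pMB1-type origin. The backbone also retains the bom and rop elements from pBR322. The catalogue lists it as high copy, although rop normally moderates copy number. An f1 origin is present as well, along with short leftover fragments of a tetracycline resistance gene and an AmpR promoter, which are backbone remnants rather than functional markers.

Expression follows the standard pET design. A T7 promoter, immediately followed by a lac operator and the T7 gene 10 ribosome binding site, drives the open reading frame, and a T7 terminator closes the unit. The plasmid-borne lacI gene supplies repressor, so transcription stays low until IPTG is added in a host that provides T7 RNA polymerase. The catalogue describes an N-terminal His8 tag supplied by the backbone. This fits the short His-containing tag fragment annotated just after the RBS. The OphA coding region itself is not annotated, but it presumably occupies the roughly 1.3 kb gap that follows. A second short His-tag match lies downstream of the insert, as in pET24, and the record does not say whether it is translated. The insert is listed as synthetic and carries the "delta C6" mutation, and the cloning sites are not recorded. The two sequence records (depositor and NGS) differ by only a few bases in length and carry the same features. The associated publication concerns the enzymatic methylation of peptide-bond nitrogen atoms, so the plasmid is likely used to produce recombinant protein for mechanistic study of that reaction.
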