Features (pLannotate 1.2.2; 19 found; start..end, strand, type, name):
     12..467     +  rep_origin     f1 ori (sequence partly withheld): f1 bacteriophage origin of replication; arrow indicates direction of (+) strand synthesis
    494..551     +  promoter       AmpR promoter (fragment): bla
    560..1375    -  CDS            KanR: aminoglycoside phosphotransferase; aph(3')-Ia; confers resistance to kanamycin in bacteria or G418 (Geneticin®) in eukaryotes
   1497..2085    +  rep_origin     ori: high-copy-number ColE1/pMB1/pBR322/pUC origin of replication
   2271..2413    -  misc_feature   bom: basis of mobility region from pBR322
   2515..2706    -  CDS            rop: Rop protein, which maintains plasmids at low copy number; rop
   2723..3103    +  CDS            YPB1_ECOLX: Protein predicted: Swiss-Prot protein existence level 4. From Escherichia coli.
   3175..3466    -  CDS            TcR (fragment): tetracycline efflux protein; tet; confers resistance to tetracycline
   3481..3502    -  protein_bind   CAP binding site: CAP binding activates transcription in the presence of cAMP. E. coli catabolite activator protein
   3515..4597    -  CDS            lacI: lac repressor; lacI; The lac repressor binds to the lac operator to inhibit transcription in E. coli. This inhibition can be relieved by adding lactose or isopropyl-β-D-thiogalactopyranoside (IPTG).
   4598..4675    -  promoter       lacI promoter: lacI
   4683..4962    -  CDS            TcR (fragment): tetracycline efflux protein; tet; confers resistance to tetracycline
   4984..5002    +  promoter       T7 promoter: promoter for bacteriophage T7 RNA polymerase
   5003..5027    +  protein_bind   lac operator: The lac repressor binds to the lac operator to inhibit transcription in E. coli. This inhibition can be relieved by adding lactose or isopropyl-β-D-thiogalactopyranoside (IPTG). lac repressor encoded by lacI
   5042..5064    +  RBS            RBS: efficient ribosome binding site from bacteriophage T7 gene 10 (Olins and Rangwala, 1989)
   5077..5095    +  CDS            capTEV™ (fragment): composite tag for in vivo biotinylation, TEV protease cleavage, and 6xHis tagging
   6368..6385    +  CDS            9xHis (fragment): 9xHis affinity tag
   6395..6444    +  CDS            SET1 (fragment): solubility-enhancement tag derived from T7 phage gene 10B
   6452..6499    +  terminator     T7 terminator: transcription terminator for bacteriophage T7 RNA polymerase
>Addgene plasmid #127679 | OphA-delta C6 | depositor full sequence | sequence record 244606 | OphA-delta C6 sequence 6524 bps
TGGCGAATGGG
[124 nt withheld, positions 12-135]
C
[91 nt withheld, positions 137-227]
A
[49 nt withheld, positions 229-277]
CCTTTGACGTTGGAGTCCACGTTCTTT
[37 nt withheld, positions 305-341]
ACCCTATCTCGGTCTATTCTTTTGATTTATAAGGGATTTTGCCGATTTCGGCCTATTGGTTAAAAAATGA
GCTGATTTAACAAAAATTTAACGCGAATTTTAACAAAATATTAACGTTTACAATTTCAGGTGGCACTTTT
CGGGGAAATGTGCGCGGAACCCCTATTTGTTTATTTTTCTAAATACATTCAAATATGTATCCGCTCATGA
ATTAATTCTTAGAAAAACTCATCGAGCATCAAATGAAACTGCAATTTATTCATATCAGGATTATCAATAC
CATATTTTTGAAAAAGCCGTTTCTGTAATGAAGGAGAAAACTCACCGAGGCAGTTCCATAGGATGGCAAG
ATCCTGGTATCGGTCTGCGATTCCGACTCGTCCAACATCAATACAACCTATTAATTTCCCCTCGTCAAAA
ATAAGGTTATCAAGTGAGAAATCACCATGAGTGACGACTGAATCCGGTGAGAATGGCAAAAGTTTATGCA
TTTCTTTCCAGACTTGTTCAACAGGCCAGCCATTACGCTCGTCATCAAAATCACTCGCATCAACCAAACC
GTTATTCATTCGTGATTGCGCCTGAGCGAGACGAAATACGCGATCGCTGTTAAAAGGACAATTACAAACA
GGAATCGAATGCAACCGGCGCAGGAACACTGCCAGCGCATCAACAATATTTTCACCTGAATCAGGATATT
CTTCTAATACCTGGAATGCTGTTTTCCCGGGGATCGCAGTGGTGAGTAACCATGCATCATCAGGAGTACG
GATAAAATGCTTGATGGTCGGAAGAGGCATAAATTCCGTCAGCCAGTTTAGTCTGACCATCTCATCTGTA
ACATCATTGGCAACGCTACCTTTGCCATGTTTCAGAAACAACTCTGGCGCATCGGGCTTCCCATACAATC
GATAGATTGTCGCACCTGATTGCCCGACATTATCGCGAGCCCATTTATACCCATATAAATCAGCATCCAT
GTTGGAATTTAATCGCGGCCTAGAGCAAGACGTTTCCCGTTGAATATGGCTCATAACACCCCTTGTATTA
CTGTTTATGTAAGCAGACAGTTTTATTGTTCATGACCAAAATCCCTTAACGTGAGTTTTCGTTCCACTGA
GCGTCAGACCCCGTAGAAAAGATCAAAGGATCTTCTTGAGATCCTTTTTTTCTGCGCGTAATCTGCTGCT
TGCAAACAAAAAAACCACCGCTACCAGCGGTGGTTTGTTTGCCGGATCAAGAGCTACCAACTCTTTTTCC
GAAGGTAACTGGCTTCAGCAGAGCGCAGATACCAAATACTGTCCTTCTAGTGTAGCCGTAGTTAGGCCAC
CACTTCAAGAACTCTGTAGCACCGCCTACATACCTCGCTCTGCTAATCCTGTTACCAGTGGCTGCTGCCA
GTGGCGATAAGTCGTGTCTTACCGGGTTGGACTCAAGACGATAGTTACCGGATAAGGCGCAGCGGTCGGG
CTGAACGGGGGGTTCGTGCACACAGCCCAGCTTGGAGCGAACGACCTACACCGAACTGAGATACCTACAG
CGTGAGCTATGAGAAAGCGCCACGCTTCCCGAAGGGAGAAAGGCGGACAGGTATCCGGTAAGCGGCAGGG
TCGGAACAGGAGAGCGCACGAGGGAGCTTCCAGGGGGAAACGCCTGGTATCTTTATAGTCCTGTCGGGTT
TCGCCACCTCTGACTTGAGCGTCGATTTTTGTGATGCTCGTCAGGGGGGCGGAGCCTATGGAAAAACGCC
AGCAACGCGGCCTTTTTACGGTTCCTGGCCTTTTGCTGGCCTTTTGCTCACATGTTCTTTCCTGCGTTAT
CCCCTGATTCTGTGGATAACCGTATTACCGCCTTTGAGTGAGCTGATACCGCTCGCCGCAGCCGAACGAC
CGAGCGCAGCGAGTCAGTGAGCGAGGAAGCGGAAGAGCGCCTGATGCGGTATTTTCTCCTTACGCATCTG
TGCGGTATTTCACACCGCATATATGGTGCACTCTCAGTACAATCTGCTCTGATGCCGCATAGTTAAGCCA
GTATACACTCCGCTATCGCTACGTGACTGGGTCATGGCTGCGCCCCGACACCCGCCAACACCCGCTGACG
CGCCCTGACGGGCTTGTCTGCTCCCGGCATCCGCTTACAGACAAGCTGTGACCGTCTCCGGGAGCTGCAT
GTGTCAGAGGTTTTCACCGTCATCACCGAAACGCGCGAGGCAGCTGCGGTAAAGCTCATCAGCGTGGTCG
TGAAGCGATTCACAGATGTCTGCCTGTTCATCCGCGTCCAGCTCGTTGAGTTTCTCCAGAAGCGTTAATG
TCTGGCTTCTGATAAAGCGGGCCATGTTAAGGGCGGTTTTTTCCTGTTTGGTCACTGATGCCTCCGTGTA
AGGGGGATTTCTGTTCATGGGGGTAATGATACCGATGAAACGAGAGAGGATGCTCACGATACGGGTTACT
GATGATGAACATGCCCGGTTACTGGAACGTTGTGAGGGTAAACAACTGGCGGTATGGATGCGGCGGGACC
AGAGAAAAATCACTCAGGGTCAATGCCAGCGCTTCGTTAATACAGATGTAGGTGTTCCACAGGGTAGCCA
GCAGCATCCTGCGATGCAGATCCGGAACATAATGGTGCAGGGCGCTGACTTCCGCGTTTCCAGACTTTAC
GAAACACGGAAACCGAAGACCATTCATGTTGTTGCTCAGGTCGCAGACGTTTTGCAGCAGCAGTCGCTTC
ACGTTCGCTCGCGTATCGGTGATTCATTCTGCTAACCAGTAAGGCAACCCCGCCAGCCTAGCCGGGTCCT
CAACGACAGGAGCACGATCATGCGCACCCGTGGGGCCGCCATGCCGGCGATAATGGCCTGCTTCTCGCCG
AAACGTTTGGTGGCGGGACCAGTGACGAAGGCTTGAGCGAGGGCGTGCAAGATTCCGAATACCGCAAGCG
ACAGGCCGATCATCGTCGCGCTCCAGCGAAAGCGGTCCTCGCCGAAAATGACCCAGAGCGCTGCCGGCAC
CTGTCCTACGAGTTGCATGATAAAGAAGACAGTCATAAGTGCGGCGACGATAGTCATGCCCCGCGCCCAC
CGGAAGGAGCTGACTGGGTTGAAGGCTCTCAAGGGCATCGGTCGAGATCCCGGTGCCTAATGAGTGAGCT
AACTTACATTAATTGCGTTGCGCTCACTGCCCGCTTTCCAGTCGGGAAACCTGTCGTGCCAGCTGCATTA
ATGAATCGGCCAACGCGCGGGGAGAGGCGGTTTGCGTATTGGGCGCCAGGGTGGTTTTTCTTTTCACCAG
TGAGACGGGCAACAGCTGATTGCCCTTCACCGCCTGGCCCTGAGAGAGTTGCAGCAAGCGGTCCACGCTG
GTTTGCCCCAGCAGGCGAAAATCCTGTTTGATGGTGGTTAACGGCGGGATATAACATGAGCTGTCTTCGG
TATCGTCGTATCCCACTACCGAGATATCCGCACCAACGCGCAGCCCGGACTCGGTAATGGCGCGCATTGC
GCCCAGCGCCATCTGATCGTTGGCAACCAGCATCGCAGTGGGAACGATGCCCTCATTCAGCATTTGCATG
GTTTGTTGAAAACCGGACATGGCACTCCAGTCGCCTTCCCGTTCCGCTATCGGCTGAATTTGATTGCGAG
TGAGATATTTATGCCAGCCAGCCAGACGCAGACGCGCCGAGACAGAACTTAATGGGCCCGCTAACAGCGC
GATTTGCTGGTGACCCAATGCGACCAGATGCTCCACGCCCAGTCGCGTACCGTCTTCATGGGAGAAAATA
ATACTGTTGATGGGTGTCTGGTCAGAGACATCAAGAAATAACGCCGGAACATTAGTGCAGGCAGCTTCCA
CAGCAATGGCATCCTGGTCATCCAGCGGATAGTTAATGATCAGCCCACTGACGCGTTGCGCGAGAAGATT
GTGCACCGCCGCTTTACAGGCTTCGACGCCGCTTCGTTCTACCATCGACACCACCACGCTGGCACCCAGT
TGATCGGCGCGAGATTTAATCGCCGCGACAATTTGCGACGGCGCGTGCAGGGCCAGACTGGAGGTGGCAA
CGCCAATCAGCAACGACTGTTTGCCCGCCAGTTGTTGTGCCACGCGGTTGGGAATGTAATTCAGCTCCGC
CATCGCCGCTTCCACTTTTTCCCGCGTTTTCGCAGAAACGTGGCTGGCCTGGTTCACCACGCGGGAAACG
GTCTGATAAGAGACACCGGCATACTCTGCGACATCGTATAACGTTACTGGTTTCACATTCACCACCCTGA
ATTGACTCTCTTCCGGGCGCTATCATGCCATACCGCGAAAGGTTTTGCGCCATTCGATGGTGTCCGGGAT
CTCGACGCTCTCCCTTATGCGACTCCTGCATTAGGAAGCAGCCCAGTAGTAGGTTGAGGCCGTTGAGCAC
CGCCGCCGCAAGGAATGGTGCATGCAAGGAGATGGCGCCCAACAGTCCCCCGGCCACGGGGCCTGCCACC
ATACCCACGCCGAAACAAGCGCTCATGAGCCCGAAGTGGCGAGCCCGATCTTCCCCATCGGTGATGTCGG
CGATATAGGCGCCAGCAACCGCACCTGTGGCGCCGGTGATGCCGGCCACGATGCGTCCGGCGTAGAGGAT
CGAGATCTCGATCCCGCGAAATTAATACGACTCACTATAGGGGAATTGTGAGCGGATAACAATTCCCCTC
TAGAAATAATTTTGTTTAACTTTAAGAAGGAGATATACATATGGAGCATCATCATCATCATCATCATCAT
GAGAATCTGTATTTCCAGGGCACTTCCACTCAGACCAAAGCTGGCTCACTCACCATCGTCGGTACCGGTA
TCGAGAGTATCGGACAAATGACGCTTCAGGCGTTGTCCTACATCGAAGCCGCCGCGAAGGTTTTCTACTG
CGTCATCGACCCCGCCACTGAGGCATTCATCCTCACCAAGAACAAGAACTGCGTTGACTTGTATCAGTAT
TACGACAATGGCAAGTCCAGATTGAACACTTACACCCAAATGTCAGAGCTCATGGTCAGGGAAGTCCGCA
AGGGCCTCGATGTCGTGGGCGTCTTCTACGGCCACCCAGGAGTGTTCGTGAACCCGTCTCACCGAGCTCT
GGCTATCGCCAAGAGTGAAGGCTACCGAGCGAGGATGCTTCCAGGCGTGTCTGCGGAAGATTGTCTCTTC
GCGGACTTGTGCATTGATCCTTCGAACCCGGGTTGCCTGACCTACGAGGCATCGGATTTCCTGATCAGGG
ATCGCCCGGTCAGCATCCACAGTCACTTGGTCCTGTTCCAAGTCGGATGCGTCGGTATCGCCGACTTCAA
CTTCACTGGATTCGACAACAACAAATTCGGCGTTCTCGTCGACCGTCTCGAGCAAGAATACGGCGCCGAG
CACCCTGTCGTCCATTACATCGCAGCTATGATGCCACACCAAGACCCAGTCACCGATAAATACACCGTCG
CGCAGCTCCGTGAGCCCGAGATCGCGAAGCGTGTTGGCGGTGTCTCGACTTTCTACATCCCTCCCAAGGC
CAGGAAAGCATCGAACTTGGACATCATAAGGCGCCTAGAGCTCTTGCCTGCTGGGCAAGTTCCCGACAAG
AAAGCGCGTATTTACCCGGCCAACCAGTGGGAGCCCGATGTTCCCGAAGTCGAACCCTACAGACCATCTG
ACCAGGCTGCCATCGCTCAGTTGGCTGACCACGCTCCTCCTGAGCAATATCAACCTCTTGCTACTTCGAA
AGCCATGTCTGATGTTATGACGAAGTTGGCTTTGGATCCCAAGGCACTCGCCGACTACAAAGCTGATCAC
CGCGCCTTTGCTCAATCTGTCCCCGACTTGACGCCTCAGGAGCGTGCGGCTTTGGAGCTCGGTGATTCGT
GGGCTATTCGTTGCGCGATGAAGAATATGCCCTCGTCGCTCTTGGACGCTGCTCGTGAATCCGGCGAAGA
GGCATCCCAAAACGGTTTCCCATGGGTCATCGTCGTTGGTGTTATCGGTGTCATCGGATAAGCGGCCGCA
CTCGAGCACCACCACCACCACCACTGAGATCCGGCTGCTAACAAAGCCCGAAAGGAAGCTGAGTTGGCTG
CTGCCACCGCTGAGCAATAACTAGCATAACCCCTTGGGGCCTCTAAACGGGTCTTGAGGGGTTTTTTGCT
GAAAGGAGGAACTATATCCGGAT
