Features (pLannotate 1.2.2; 19 found; start..end, strand, type, name):
     12..440     +  rep_origin     f1 ori (sequence partly withheld): f1 bacteriophage origin of replication; arrow indicates direction of (+) strand synthesis
    493..550     +  promoter       AmpR promoter (fragment): bla
    559..1374    -  CDS            KanR: aminoglycoside phosphotransferase; aph(3')-Ia; confers resistance to kanamycin in bacteria or G418 (Geneticin®) in eukaryotes
   1494..2082    +  rep_origin     ori: high-copy-number ColE1/pMB1/pBR322/pUC origin of replication
   2268..2407    -  misc_feature   bom: basis of mobility region from pBR322
   2509..2700    -  CDS            rop: Rop protein, which maintains plasmids at low copy number; rop
   2717..3097    +  CDS            YPB1_ECOLX: Protein predicted: Swiss-Prot protein existence level 4. From Escherichia coli.
   3169..3460    -  CDS            TcR (fragment): tetracycline efflux protein; tet; confers resistance to tetracycline
   3475..3496    -  protein_bind   CAP binding site: CAP binding activates transcription in the presence of cAMP. E. coli catabolite activator protein
   3509..4591    -  CDS            lacI: lac repressor; lacI; The lac repressor binds to the lac operator to inhibit transcription in E. coli. This inhibition can be relieved by adding lactose or isopropyl-β-D-thiogalactopyranoside (IPTG).
   4592..4669    -  promoter       lacI promoter: lacI
   4677..4956    -  CDS            TcR (fragment): tetracycline efflux protein; tet; confers resistance to tetracycline
   4978..4996    +  promoter       T7 promoter: promoter for bacteriophage T7 RNA polymerase
   4997..5021    +  protein_bind   lac operator: The lac repressor binds to the lac operator to inhibit transcription in E. coli. This inhibition can be relieved by adding lactose or isopropyl-β-D-thiogalactopyranoside (IPTG). lac repressor encoded by lacI
   5036..5058    +  RBS            RBS: efficient ribosome binding site from bacteriophage T7 gene 10 (Olins and Rangwala, 1989)
   5071..5089    +  CDS            capTEV™ (fragment): composite tag for in vivo biotinylation, TEV protease cleavage, and 6xHis tagging
   6362..6379    +  CDS            9xHis (fragment): 9xHis affinity tag
   6389..6438    +  CDS            SET1 (fragment): solubility-enhancement tag derived from T7 phage gene 10B
   6446..6493    +  terminator     T7 terminator: transcription terminator for bacteriophage T7 RNA polymerase
>Addgene plasmid #127679 | OphA-delta C6 | addgene full sequence | sequence record 250738 | Addgene NGS Result
TGGCGAATGGG
[124 nt withheld, positions 12-135]
C
[91 nt withheld, positions 137-227]
A
[49 nt withheld, positions 229-277]
CCTTTGACGTTGGAGTCCACGTTCTTT
[37 nt withheld, positions 305-341]
ACCCTATCTCGGTCTATTCTTTTGATTTATAAGGGATTTTGCCGATTTCGGCCTATTGGTTAAAAAATGA
GCTGATTTAACAAAAATTTAACGCGAATTTTAACAAAATATTAACGCTTACAATTTAGGTGGCACTTTTC
GGGGAAATGTGCGCGGAACCCCTATTTGTTTATTTTTCTAAATACATTCAAATATGTATCCGCTCATGAA
TTAATTCTTAGAAAAACTCATCGAGCATCAAATGAAACTGCAATTTATTCATATCAGGATTATCAATACC
ATATTTTTGAAAAAGCCGTTTCTGTAATGAAGGAGAAAACTCACCGAGGCAGTTCCATAGGATGGCAAGA
TCCTGGTATCGGTCTGCGATTCCGACTCGTCCAACATCAATACAACCTATTAATTTCCCCTCGTCAAAAA
TAAGGTTATCAAGTGAGAAATCACCATGAGTGACGACTGAATCCGGTGAGAATGGCAAAAGTTTATGCAT
TTCTTTCCAGACTTGTTCAACAGGCCAGCCATTACGCTCGTCATCAAAATCACTCGCATCAACCAAACCG
TTATTCATTCGTGATTGCGCCTGAGCGAGACGAAATACGCGATCGCTGTTAAAAGGACAATTACAAACAG
GAATCGAATGCAACCGGCGCAGGAACACTGCCAGCGCATCAACAATATTTTCACCTGAATCAGGATATTC
TTCTAATACCTGGAATGCTGTTTTCCCGGGGATCGCAGTGGTGAGTAACCATGCATCATCAGGAGTACGG
ATAAAATGCTTGATGGTCGGAAGAGGCATAAATTCCGTCAGCCAGTTTAGTCTGACCATCTCATCTGTAA
CATCATTGGCAACGCTACCTTTGCCATGTTTCAGAAACAACTCTGGCGCATCGGGCTTCCCATACAATCG
ATAGATTGTCGCACCTGATTGCCCGACATTATCGCGAGCCCATTTATACCCATATAAATCAGCATCCATG
TTGGAATTTAATCGCGGCCTAGAGCAAGACGTTTCCCGTTGAATATGGCTCATAACACCCCTTGTATTAC
TGTTTATGTAAGCAGACAGTTTTATTGTTCATGACCAAAATCCCTTAACGTGAGTTTTCGTTCCACTGAG
CGTCAGACCGTAGAAAAGATCAAAGGATCTTCTTGAGATCCTTTTTTTCTGCGCGTAATCTGCTGCTTGC
AAACAAAAAAACCACCGCTACCAGCGGTGGTTTGTTTGCCGGATCAAGAGCTACCAACTCTTTTTCCGAA
GGTAACTGGCTTCAGCAGAGCGCAGATACCAAATACTGTCCTTCTAGTGTAGCCGTAGTTAGGCCACCAC
TTCAAGAACTCTGTAGCACCGCCTACATACCTCGCTCTGCTAATCCTGTTACCAGTGGCTGCTGCCAGTG
GCGATAAGTCGTGTCTTACCGGGTTGGACTCAAGACGATAGTTACCGGATAAGGCGCAGCGGTCGGGCTG
AACGGGGGGTTCGTGCACACAGCCCAGCTTGGAGCGAACGACCTACACCGAACTGAGATACCTACAGCGT
GAGCTATGAGAAAGCGCCACGCTTCCCGAAGGGAGAAAGGCGGACAGGTATCCGGTAAGCGGCAGGGTCG
GAACAGGAGAGCGCACGAGGGAGCTTCCAGGGGGAAACGCCTGGTATCTTTATAGTCCTGTCGGGTTTCG
CCACCTCTGACTTGAGCGTCGATTTTTGTGATGCTCGTCAGGGGGGCGGAGCCTATGGAAAAACGCCAGC
AACGCGGCCTTTTTACGGTTCCTGGCCTTTTGCTGGCCTTTTGCTCACATGTTCTTTCCTGCGTTATCCC
CTGATTCTGTGGATAACCGTATTACCGCCTTTGAGTGAGCTGATACCGCTCGCCGCAGCCGAACGACCGA
GCGCAGCGAGTCAGTGAGCGAGGAAGCGGAAGAGCGCCTGATGCGGTATTTTCTCCTTACGCATCTGTGC
GGTATTTCACACCGCAATGGTGCACTCTCAGTACAATCTGCTCTGATGCCGCATAGTTAAGCCAGTATAC
ACTCCGCTATCGCTACGTGACTGGGTCATGGCTGCGCCCCGACACCCGCCAACACCCGCTGACGCGCCCT
GACGGGCTTGTCTGCTCCCGGCATCCGCTTACAGACAAGCTGTGACCGTCTCCGGGAGCTGCATGTGTCA
GAGGTTTTCACCGTCATCACCGAAACGCGCGAGGCAGCTGCGGTAAAGCTCATCAGCGTGGTCGTGAAGC
GATTCACAGATGTCTGCCTGTTCATCCGCGTCCAGCTCGTTGAGTTTCTCCAGAAGCGTTAATGTCTGGC
TTCTGATAAAGCGGGCCATGTTAAGGGCGGTTTTTTCCTGTTTGGTCACTGATGCCTCCGTGTAAGGGGG
ATTTCTGTTCATGGGGGTAATGATACCGATGAAACGAGAGAGGATGCTCACGATACGGGTTACTGATGAT
GAACATGCCCGGTTACTGGAACGTTGTGAGGGTAAACAACTGGCGGTATGGATGCGGCGGGACCAGAGAA
AAATCACTCAGGGTCAATGCCAGCGCTTCGTTAATACAGATGTAGGTGTTCCACAGGGTAGCCAGCAGCA
TCCTGCGATGCAGATCCGGAACATAATGGTGCAGGGCGCTGACTTCCGCGTTTCCAGACTTTACGAAACA
CGGAAACCGAAGACCATTCATGTTGTTGCTCAGGTCGCAGACGTTTTGCAGCAGCAGTCGCTTCACGTTC
GCTCGCGTATCGGTGATTCATTCTGCTAACCAGTAAGGCAACCCCGCCAGCCTAGCCGGGTCCTCAACGA
CAGGAGCACGATCATGCGCACCCGTGGGGCCGCCATGCCGGCGATAATGGCCTGCTTCTCGCCGAAACGT
TTGGTGGCGGGACCAGTGACGAAGGCTTGAGCGAGGGCGTGCAAGATTCCGAATACCGCAAGCGACAGGC
CGATCATCGTCGCGCTCCAGCGAAAGCGGTCCTCGCCGAAAATGACCCAGAGCGCTGCCGGCACCTGTCC
TACGAGTTGCATGATAAAGAAGACAGTCATAAGTGCGGCGACGATAGTCATGCCCCGCGCCCACCGGAAG
GAGCTGACTGGGTTGAAGGCTCTCAAGGGCATCGGTCGAGATCCCGGTGCCTAATGAGTGAGCTAACTTA
CATTAATTGCGTTGCGCTCACTGCCCGCTTTCCAGTCGGGAAACCTGTCGTGCCAGCTGCATTAATGAAT
CGGCCAACGCGCGGGGAGAGGCGGTTTGCGTATTGGGCGCCAGGGTGGTTTTTCTTTTCACCAGTGAGAC
GGGCAACAGCTGATTGCCCTTCACCGCCTGGCCCTGAGAGAGTTGCAGCAAGCGGTCCACGCTGGTTTGC
CCCAGCAGGCGAAAATCCTGTTTGATGGTGGTTAACGGCGGGATATAACATGAGCTGTCTTCGGTATCGT
CGTATCCCACTACCGAGATATCCGCACCAACGCGCAGCCCGGACTCGGTAATGGCGCGCATTGCGCCCAG
CGCCATCTGATCGTTGGCAACCAGCATCGCAGTGGGAACGATGCCCTCATTCAGCATTTGCATGGTTTGT
TGAAAACCGGACATGGCACTCCAGTCGCCTTCCCGTTCCGCTATCGGCTGAATTTGATTGCGAGTGAGAT
ATTTATGCCAGCCAGCCAGACGCAGACGCGCCGAGACAGAACTTAATGGGCCCGCTAACAGCGCGATTTG
CTGGTGACCCAATGCGACCAGATGCTCCACGCCCAGTCGCGTACCGTCTTCATGGGAGAAAATAATACTG
TTGATGGGTGTCTGGTCAGAGACATCAAGAAATAACGCCGGAACATTAGTGCAGGCAGCTTCCACAGCAA
TGGCATCCTGGTCATCCAGCGGATAGTTAATGATCAGCCCACTGACGCGTTGCGCGAGAAGATTGTGCAC
CGCCGCTTTACAGGCTTCGACGCCGCTTCGTTCTACCATCGACACCACCACGCTGGCACCCAGTTGATCG
GCGCGAGATTTAATCGCCGCGACAATTTGCGACGGCGCGTGCAGGGCCAGACTGGAGGTGGCAACGCCAA
TCAGCAACGACTGTTTGCCCGCCAGTTGTTGTGCCACGCGGTTGGGAATGTAATTCAGCTCCGCCATCGC
CGCTTCCACTTTTTCCCGCGTTTTCGCAGAAACGTGGCTGGCCTGGTTCACCACGCGGGAAACGGTCTGA
TAAGAGACACCGGCATACTCTGCGACATCGTATAACGTTACTGGTTTCACATTCACCACCCTGAATTGAC
TCTCTTCCGGGCGCTATCATGCCATACCGCGAAAGGTTTTGCGCCATTCGATGGTGTCCGGGATCTCGAC
GCTCTCCCTTATGCGACTCCTGCATTAGGAAGCAGCCCAGTAGTAGGTTGAGGCCGTTGAGCACCGCCGC
CGCAAGGAATGGTGCATGCAAGGAGATGGCGCCCAACAGTCCCCCGGCCACGGGGCCTGCCACCATACCC
ACGCCGAAACAAGCGCTCATGAGCCCGAAGTGGCGAGCCCGATCTTCCCCATCGGTGATGTCGGCGATAT
AGGCGCCAGCAACCGCACCTGTGGCGCCGGTGATGCCGGCCACGATGCGTCCGGCGTAGAGGATCGAGAT
CTCGATCCCGCGAAATTAATACGACTCACTATAGGGGAATTGTGAGCGGATAACAATTCCCCTCTAGAAA
TAATTTTGTTTAACTTTAAGAAGGAGATATACATATGGAGCATCATCATCATCATCATCATCATGAGAAT
CTGTATTTCCAGGGCACTTCCACTCAGACCAAAGCTGGCTCACTCACCATCGTCGGTACCGGTATCGAGA
GTATCGGACAAATGACGCTTCAGGCGTTGTCCTACATCGAAGCCGCCGCGAAGGTTTTCTACTGCGTCAT
CGACCCCGCCACTGAGGCATTCATCCTCACCAAGAACAAGAACTGCGTTGACTTGTATCAGTATTACGAC
AATGGCAAGTCCAGATTGAACACTTACACCCAAATGTCAGAGCTCATGGTCAGGGAAGTCCGCAAGGGCC
TCGATGTCGTGGGCGTCTTCTACGGCCACCCAGGAGTGTTCGTGAACCCGTCTCACCGAGCTCTGGCTAT
CGCCAAGAGTGAAGGCTACCGAGCGAGGATGCTTCCAGGCGTGTCTGCGGAAGATTGTCTCTTCGCGGAC
TTGTGCATTGATCCTTCGAACCCGGGTTGCCTGACCTACGAGGCATCGGATTTCCTGATCAGGGATCGCC
CGGTCAGCATCCACAGTCACTTGGTCCTGTTCCAAGTCGGATGCGTCGGTATCGCCGACTTCAACTTCAC
TGGATTCGACAACAACAAATTCGGCGTTCTCGTCGACCGTCTCGAGCAAGAATACGGCGCCGAGCACCCT
GTCGTCCATTACATCGCAGCTATGATGCCACACCAAGACCCAGTCACCGATAAATACACCGTCGCGCAGC
TCCGTGAGCCCGAGATCGCGAAGCGTGTTGGCGGTGTCTCGACTTTCTACATCCCTCCCAAGGCCAGGAA
AGCATCGAACTTGGACATCATAAGGCGCCTAGAGCTCTTGCCTGCTGGGCAAGTTCCCGACAAGAAAGCG
CGTATTTACCCGGCCAACCAGTGGGAGCCCGATGTTCCCGAAGTCGAACCCTACAGACCATCTGACCAGG
CTGCCATCGCTCAGTTGGCTGACCACGCTCCTCCTGAGCAATATCAACCTCTTGCTACTTCGAAAGCCAT
GTCTGATGTTATGACGAAGTTGGCTTTGGATCCCAAGGCACTCGCCGACTACAAAGCTGATCACCGCGCC
TTTGCTCAATCTGTCCCCGACTTGACGCCTCAGGAGCGTGCGGCTTTGGAGCTCGGTGATTCGTGGGCTA
TTCGTTGCGCGATGAAGAATATGCCCTCGTCGCTCTTGGACGCTGCTCGTGAATCCGGCGAAGAGGCATC
CCAAAACGGTTTCCCATGGGTCATCGTCGTTGGTGTTATCGGTGTCATCGGATAAGCGGCCGCACTCGAG
CACCACCACCACCACCACTGAGATCCGGCTGCTAACAAAGCCCGAAAGGAAGCTGAGTTGGCTGCTGCCA
CCGCTGAGCAATAACTAGCATAACCCCTTGGGGCCTCTAAACGGGTCTTGAGGGGTTTTTTGCTGAAAGG
AGGAACTATATCCGGAT
